>Addgene plasmid #18995 | pcDNA4/HisMaxB-YAP1-S369A | addgene partial sequence | sequence record 24933 | BGHrev
TAGGGCCTCTAGACTCGAGCGGCCGCCACTGTGCTGGATATCTGCAGAATTCTGCAGATAATTCAGTCTG
CCTGAGGGCTCTATAACCATGTAAGAAAGCTTTCTTTATCTAGCTTGGTGGCAGCCAAAACAGACTCCAT
GTCATTAAGGATGTCAGAACTCAAAGCTTCCTGCAGACTTGGCATCAGCTCCTCTCCTTCTATGTTCATT
CCATCTCCTTCCAGTGTTCCAAGGTCCACATTTGTCCCAGGAATGGCTTCAAGGTAGTCTGGGAAACGGT
TCTGCTGTGAGGGCAGGGTGCTTTGGTTGATAGTATCACCTGTATCCATCTCATCCACAGCGTTCAGGAA
GTCATCTGGGGTTCGAGGGACACTGTAGCTGCTCATGCTTAGTCCACTGTCTGTACTCTCATCTCGAGAG
TGATAGGTGCCACTGTTAAGGAAAGGATCTGAGCTATTGGTCGTCATTGTTCTCAATTCCTGAGACATCC
CGGGAGAAGACACTGGATTTTGAGTCCCACCATCCTGCTCCAGTGTTGGTAACTGGCTACGCAGGGCTAA
CTCCTGTGGCCTCACCTGCCGAAGCAGTTCTTGCTGTTTCAGCCGCAGCCTCTCCTTCTCCATCTGCAGT
TGCTGCAGTCGCATCTGTTGCTGCTGGTTGGAGTTGCTGCCACCCATGACGCCTCCCTGTGGGCTCTGGG
GAGCCAGGGGTGGTGGCTGTTTCACTGGAGCNCTCNGACTGATTCTCTGGTCATGGCTGANNCCNATTCN
CANATCCGCTNCACTGGGGACGGGGGGGCNGGACTTNTNGGAAANNANGCCTNCTGGGNTGGGCANGTGT
TGCGACNAGG
