[The description below was written by a language model from this plasmid's Addgene catalogue record.]
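Description:
pcDNA4/HisMaxB-YAP1-S369A is a mammalian expression plasmid built on the commercial pcDNA4/HisMaxB backbone (about 5.3 kb without insert). It is maintained in E. coli as a high-copy plasmid under ampicillin selection, and it carries a Zeocin marker that allows selection of transfected mammalian cells, including the derivation of stable lines. No feature table accompanies the record, so the promoter and other regulatory elements are not explicitly stated. The listed sequencing primers (T7 forward and BGH reverse) indicate that the insert lies between a T7 priming site and a bovine growth hormone polyadenylation region, as is usual for the pcDNA family of vectors.

The payload is a roughly 1.37 kb human YAP1 (Yes kinase-associated protein, also called YAP65) coding sequence, described as the YAP1 isoform, cloned by restriction digestion between KpnI and XbaI. It carries a point mutation converting serine 369 to alanine, which removes a potential phosphoacceptor residue and so yields a form of the protein that cannot be phosphorylated at that position. The backbone supplies an N-terminal polyhistidine tag fused in frame, which is useful for detection or for metal-affinity purification of the expressed protein.

The associated publication concerns regulation of YAP's apoptotic function by the Mst2 and Lats kinases. The construct therefore fits use as a phospho-site mutant, expressed in cultured mammalian cells and compared with wild-type YAP or other serine-to-alanine variants, to test how phosphorylation of individual residues affects YAP activity. The record does not describe the specific outcome associated with the S369A change.
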