Addgene plasmid #18995: pcDNA4/HisMaxB-YAP1-S369A
Depositing lab: Marius Sudol. Depositing organization: Geisinger Health Center. Publication: Mst2 and Lats kinases regulate apoptotic function of Yes kinase-associated protein (YAP). Oka T, Mazack V, Sudol M. J Biol Chem. 2008 Oct 10;283(41):27534-27546. doi: 10.1074/jbc.M804380200. Epub 2008 Jul 17. PubMed 18640976.
Backbone
  Vector backbone: pcDNA4/HisMaxB
  Backbone manufacturer: Invitrogen
  Backbone size w/o insert (bp): 5300
  Vector type: Mammalian Expression
  Selectable markers: Zeocin
Growth in bacteria
  Bacterial resistance: Ampicillin, 100 μg/mL
  Growth temperature: 37°C
  Growth strain: DH5alpha
  Copy number: High Copy
Gene/Insert
  Gene/Insert name: Yes-kinase associated protein S369A mutant (alt names: YAP1, YAP65; YAP1 isoform, mutant)
  Species: H. sapiens (human)
  Insert size (bp): 1365
  Mutation: Serine 369 changed to Alanine
  GenBank ID: NM_006106
  Entrez Gene: YAP1 (a.k.a. COB1, YAP, YAP-1, YAP2, YAP65, YKI)
  Tag / fusion protein: His (N terminal on backbone)
  Cloning method: Restriction Enzyme; 5′ cloning site KpnI (unknown if destroyed); 3′ cloning site XbaI (unknown if destroyed)
  Sequencing primers: 5′ T7; 3′ BGHR
Terms and licenses: Academic/Nonprofit Terms; Industry Terms: Not Available to Industry
How to cite: pcDNA4/HisMaxB-YAP1-S369A was a gift from Marius Sudol (Addgene plasmid # 18995 ; http://n2t.net/addgene:18995 ; RRID:Addgene_18995)
